Addgene plasmid #179483: pElectra2-LaminA
Purpose: Nuclear envelope labeling with blue fluorescent protein Electra2
Depositing lab: Kiryl Piatkevich. Publication: Dual-expression system for blue fluorescent protein optimization. Papadaki S, Wang X, Wang Y, Zhang H, Jia S, Liu S, Yang M, Zhang D, Jia JM, Koster RW, Namikawa K, Piatkevich KD. Sci Rep. 2022 Jun 17;12(1):10190. doi: 10.1038/s41598-022-13214-0. PubMed 35715437.
Backbone
  Vector backbone: C1
  Backbone size w/o insert (bp): 3954
  Total vector size (bp): 6711
  Vector type: Mammalian Expression
  Selectable markers: Neomycin (select with G418)
Growth in bacteria
  Bacterial resistance: Kanamycin, 50 μg/mL
  Growth temperature: 37°C
  Growth strain: DH5alpha
  Copy number: High Copy
Gene/Insert
  Gene/Insert name: Electra2-LaminA
  Species: Synthetic
  Insert size (bp): 2757
  GenBank ID: OL631607 NM_170707.2
  Promoter: CMV
  Tag / fusion protein: Electra2 (N terminal on backbone)
  Cloning method: Restriction Enzyme; 5′ cloning site NheI (not destroyed); 3′ cloning site BglII (not destroyed)
  Sequencing primers: 5′ CMV-F; 3′ SV40pA-R
Terms and licenses: Academic/Nonprofit Terms; Industry Terms: Not Available to Industry
Depositor comments: Excitation:403nm, Emission:456nm
How to cite: pElectra2-LaminA was a gift from Kiryl Piatkevich (Addgene plasmid # 179483 ; http://n2t.net/addgene:179483 ; RRID:Addgene_179483)
