[The description below was written by a language model from this plasmid's Addgene catalogue record and pLannotate feature annotations shown in this document.]
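Description:
pElectra2-LaminA is a 6.7 kb mammalian expression plasmid built on a C1-type backbone, designed to label the nuclear envelope with the blue fluorescent protein Electra2. The human cytomegalovirus immediate early enhancer and promoter drive a single fusion open reading frame in which Electra2 sits at the N terminus, followed by human lamin A (LMNA), and the transcript is terminated by an SV40 polyadenylation signal. Because lamin A assembles into the nuclear lamina beneath the inner nuclear membrane, the fusion carries the fluorophore to the nuclear rim. The depositor gives excitation and emission maxima of 403 nm and 456 nm. In the automated feature table the fluorescent protein coding region upstream of LMNA is labelled mRuby3. This is most likely a nearest-homologue match by the annotation software rather than a sign that a red protein is present, since the catalogue entry identifies this position as Electra2. The insert is listed as synthetic, although the lamin portion is annotated as the human protein.

The backbone carries a high-copy ColE1/pUC-type origin for propagation in E. coli and an f1 phage origin. A single NeoR/KanR aminoglycoside phosphotransferase gene serves both hosts. A bacterial promoter (annotated as the AmpR promoter) expresses it for kanamycin selection in bacteria, and the SV40 enhancer and early promoter expresses it for G418 selection of stably transfected mammalian cells, with an HSV TK polyadenylation signal downstream. Short annotated fragments of SV40 large T antigen, ble and the bGH poly(A) signal appear to be partial annotation matches in the backbone rather than functional elements. The plasmid is suited to transfection of cultured mammalian cells for imaging nuclear envelope structure in the blue channel, and it shows how Electra2 performs as a fusion tag.
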