Features (pLannotate 1.2.2; 14 found; start..end, strand, type, name):
     61..364     +  enhancer       CMV enhancer: human cytomegalovirus immediate early enhancer
    365..568     +  promoter       CMV promoter: human cytomegalovirus (CMV) immediate early promoter
    613..1323    +  CDS            mRuby3: monomeric red fluorescent protein derived from mRuby2, with improved brightness and photostability (Bajar et al., 2016)
   1378..3366    +  CDS            LMNA: LMNA_HUMAN - Also known as LMN1. Experimental evidence at protein level: Swiss-Prot protein existence level 1. Prelamin-A/C can accelerate smooth muscle cell senescence. It acts to disrupt mitosis and induce DNA damage in vascular smooth muscle cells (VSMCs), leading to mitotic failure, genomic instability, and premature senescence. From Homo sapiens (Human).
   3392..3476    +  CDS            large T antigen (fragment): large T antigen from SV40 (simian virus 40)
   3499..3620    +  polyA_signal   SV40 poly(A) signal: SV40 polyadenylation signal
   3654..4082    -  rep_origin     f1 ori (sequence partly withheld): f1 bacteriophage origin of replication; arrow indicates direction of (+) strand synthesis
   4109..4213    +  promoter       AmpR promoter: bla
   4215..4572    +  promoter       SV40 promoter: SV40 enhancer and early promoter
   4607..5401    +  CDS            NeoR/KanR: aminoglycoside phosphotransferase from Tn5; aph(3')-II (or nptII); confers resistance to neomycin, kanamycin, and G418 (Geneticin®)
   5422..5574    +  CDS            ble (fragment): BLE_KLEPN - Experimental evidence at protein level: Swiss-Prot protein existence level 1. Binding protein with a strong affinity to the bleomycin family of antibiotics. Binds to CL990; an antimitotic-antibiotic compound. From Klebsiella pneumoniae.
   5633..5680    +  polyA_signal   HSV TK poly(A) signal: herpes simplex virus thymidine kinase polyadenylation signal (Cole and Stacy, 1985)
   5771..5787    -  polyA_signal   bGH poly(A) signal (fragment): bovine growth hormone polyadenylation signal
   6009..6597    +  rep_origin     ori: high-copy-number ColE1/pMB1/pBR322/pUC origin of replication
>Addgene plasmid #179483 | pElectra2-LaminA | addgene full sequence | sequence record 371201 | Addgene NGS Result
TAGTTATTAATAGTAATCAATTACGGGGTCATTAGTTCATAGCCCATATATGGAGTTCCGCGTTACATAA
CTTACGGTAAATGGCCCGCCTGGCTGACCGCCCAACGACCCCCGCCCATTGACGTCAATAATGACGTATG
TTCCCATAGTAACGCCAATAGGGACTTTCCATTGACGTCAATGGGTGGAGTATTTACGGTAAACTGCCCA
CTTGGCAGTACATCAAGTGTATCATATGCCAAGTACGCCCCCTATTGACGTCAATGACGGTAAATGGCCC
GCCTGGCATTATGCCCAGTACATGACCTTATGGGACTTTCCTACTTGGCAGTACATCTACGTATTAGTCA
TCGCTATTACCATGGTGATGCGGTTTTGGCAGTACATCAATGGGCGTGGATAGCGGTTTGACTCACGGGG
ATTTCCAAGTCTCCACCCCATTGACGTCAATGGGAGTTTGTTTTGGCACCAAAATCAACGGGACTTTCCA
AAATGTCGTAACAACTCCGCCCCATTGACGCAAATGGGCGGTAGGCGTGTACGGTGGGAGGTCTATATAA
GCAGAGCTGGTTTAGTGAACCGTCAGATCCGCTAGCGCTACCGGTCGCCACCATGGTGTCTAAGGGCGAA
GAGCTGATCGAGGAAAATATGCGTATGAAGGTGGTCATGGAAGGTTCGGTCAACGGCCACCAATTCAAAT
GCACAGGTGAAGGAGAAGGCAGACCGTACGAGGGAGTGCAAACCATGAGGATCAAAGTCATCGAGGGAGG
ACCCCTGCCATTTGCCTTTGACATTCTTGCCACGTCGTTCCTGTTCGGCAGCAAGACCTTTATCAAGTAC
CCGGCCGACATCCCTGATTTCTTCGAACAGTCCTTTCCTGAGGGCTTTACTTGGGAAAGAGTTACGAGAT
ACGAAGATGGTGGAGTAGTCACCGTCACGCAGGACACCAGCCTTGAGGATGGTGGGCTCGTCTACAACGT
CAAGGTCAGAGGGGTAAACTTTCACTCCAAGGGTCCCGTGATGCAGAAGAAGACCGAGGGTTGGGAGCCT
TTCACAGAGATGATGTATCCAGCAGATGGTGGTCTGAGAGGATATACCGACATCGCACTGAAAGTTGATG
GTGGTGGCCATCTGCACGCCAACATCGTGACAACTTACAGGTCAAAAAAGACCGTCGGGAACATCAAGAT
GCCCGGTGTCCATGCCGTTGATTACCGCCTGGAAAGGATCGAAGAGAGTGACAATGAAACCTACGTAGTG
CTAAGAGAAGTGGCAGTTGCCAAATACAGCAACCTTGGTGGTGGCATGGACGAGCTGTTCAAGTCCGGAC
TCAGATCTGGCAGCGGTGGAGGCAGCGCATCCGGCGGAAGCGGAAGCGAGACCCCGTCCCAGCGGCGCGC
CACCCGCAGCGGGGCGCAGGCCAGCTCCACTCCGCTGTCGCCCACCCGCATCACCCGGCTGCAGGAGAAG
GAGGACCTGCAGGAGCTCAATGATCGCTTGGCGGTCTACATCGACCGTGTGCGCTCGCTGGAAACGGAGA
ACGCAGGGCTGCGCCTTCGCATCACCGAGTCTGAAGAGGTGGTCAGCCGCGAGGTGTCCGGCATCAAGGC
CGCCTACGAGGCCGAGCTCGGGGATGCCCGCAAGACCCTTGACTCAGTAGCCAAGGAGCGCGCCCGCCTG
CAGCTGGAGCTGAGCAAAGTGCGTGAGGAGTTTAAGGAGCTGAAAGCGCGCAATACCAAGAAGGAGGGTG
ACCTGATAGCTGCTCAGGCTCGGCTGAAGGACCTGGAGGCTCTGCTGAACTCCAAGGAGGCCGCACTGAG
CACTGCTCTCAGTGAGAAGCGCACGCTGGAGGGCGAGCTGCATGATCTGCGGGGCCAGGTGGCCAAGCTT
GAGGCAGCCCTAGGTGAGGCCAAGAAGCAACTTCAGGATGAGATGCTGCGGCGGGTGGATGCTGAGAACA
GGCTGCAGACCATGAAGGAGGAACTGGACTTCCAGAAGAACATCTACAGTGAGGAGCTGCGTGAGACCAA
GCGCCGTCATGAGACCCGACTGGTGGAGATTGACAATGGGAAGCAGCGTGAGTTTGAGAGCCGGCTGGCG
GATGCGCTGCAGGAACTGCGGGCCCAGCATGAGGACCAGGTGGAGCAGTATAAGAAGGAGCTGGAGAAGA
CTTATTCTGCCAAGCTGGACAATGCCAGGCAGTCTGCTGAGAGGAACAGCAACCTGGTGGGGGCTGCCCA
CGAGGAGCTGCAGCAGTCGCGCATCCGCATCGACAGCCTCTCTGCCCAGCTCAGCCAGCTCCAGAAGCAG
CTGGCAGCCAAGGAGGCGAAGCTTCGAGACCTGGAGGACTCACTGGCCCGTGAGCGGGACACCAGCCGGC
GGCTGCTGGCGGAAAAGGAGCGGGAGATGGCCGAGATGCGGGCAAGGATGCAGCAGCAGCTGGACGAGTA
CCAGGAGCTTCTGGACATCAAGCTGGCCCTGGACATGGAGATCCACGCCTACCGCAAGCTCTTGGAGGGC
GAGGAGGAGAGGCTACGCCTGTCCCCCAGCCCTACCTCGCAGCGCAGCCGTGGCCGTGCTTCCTCTCACT
CATCCCAGACACAGGGTGGGGGCAGCGTCACCAAAAAGCGCAAACTGGAGTCCACTGAGAGCCGCAGCAG
CTTCTCACAGCACGCACGCACTAGCGGGCGCGTGGCCGTGGAGGAGGTGGATGAGGAGGGCAAGTTTGTC
CGGCTGCGCAACAAGTCCAATGAGGACCAGTCCATGGGCAATTGGCAGATCAAGCGCCAGAATGGAGATG
ATCCCTTGCTGACTTACCGGTTCCCACCAAAGTTCACCCTGAAGGCTGGGCAGGTGGTGACGATCTGGGC
TGCAGGAGCTGGGGCCACCCACAGCCCCCCTACCGACCTGGTGTGGAAGGCACAGAACACCTGGGGCTGC
GGGAACAGCCTGCGTACGGCTCTCATCAACTCCACTGGGGAAGAAGTGGCCATGCGCAAGCTGGTGCGCT
CAGTGACTGTGGTTGAGGACGACGAGGATGAGGATGGAGATGACCTGCTCCATCACCACCACGGCTCCCA
CTGCAGCAGCTCGGGGGACCCCGCTGAGTACAACCTGCGCTCGCGCACCGTGCTGTGCGGGACCTGCGGG
CAGCCTGCCGACAAGGCATCTGCCAGCGGCTCAGGAGCCCAGGTGGGCGGACCCATCTCCTCTGGCTCTT
CTGCCTCCAGTGTCACGGTCACTCGCAGCTACCGCAGTGTGGGGGGCAGTGGGGGTGGCAGCTTCGGGGA
CAATCTGGTCACCCGCTCCTACCTCCTGGGCAACTCCAGCCCCCGAACCCAGAGCCCCCAGAACTGCAGC
ATCATGTAAGGATCCACCGGATCTAGATAACTGATCATAATCAGCCATACCACATTTGTAGAGGTTTTAC
TTGCTTTAAAAAACCTCCCACACCTCCCCCTGAACCTGAAACATAAAATGAATGCAATTGTTGTTGTTAA
CTTGTTTATTGCAGCTTATAATGGTTACAAATAAAGCAATAGCATCACAAATTTCACAAATAAAGCATTT
TTTTCACTGCATTCTAGTTGTGGTTTGTCCAAACTCATCAATGTATCTTAACGCGTAAATTGTAAGCGTT
AATATTTTGTTAAAATTCGCGTTAAATTTTTGTTAAATCAGCTCATTTTTTAACCAATAGGCCGAAATCG
GCAAAATCCCTTATAAATCAAAAGAATAGACCGAGATAGGGT
[37 nt withheld, positions 3753-3789]
AAAGAACGTGGACTCCAACGTCAAAGG
[49 nt withheld, positions 3817-3865]
T
[91 nt withheld, positions 3867-3957]
G
[124 nt withheld, positions 3959-4082]
CAGGTGGCACTTTTCGGGGAAATGTGCGCGGAACCCCTATTTGTTTATTTTTCTAAATACATTCAAATAT
GTATCCGCTCATGAGACAATAACCCTGATAAATGCTTCAATAATATTGAAAAAGGAAGAGTCCTGAGGCG
GAAAGAACCAGCTGTGGAATGTGTGTCAGTTAGGGTGTGGAAAGTCCCCAGGCTCCCCAGCAGGCAGAAG
TATGCAAAGCATGCATCTCAATTAGTCAGCAACCAGGTGTGGAAAGTCCCCAGGCTCCCCAGCAGGCAGA
AGTATGCAAAGCATGCATCTCAATTAGTCAGCAACCATAGTCCCGCCCCTAACTCCGCCCATCCCGCCCC
TAACTCCGCCCAGTTCCGCCCATTCTCCGCCCCATGGCTGACTAATTTTTTTTATTTATGCAGAGGCCGA
GGCCGCCTCGGCCTCTGAGCTATTCCAGAAGTAGTGAGGAGGCTTTTTTGGAGGCCTAGGCTTTTGCAAA
GATCGATCAAGAGACAGGATGAGGATCGTTTCGCATGATTGAACAAGATGGATTGCACGCAGGTTCTCCG
GCCGCTTGGGTGGAGAGGCTATTCGGCTATGACTGGGCACAACAGACAATCGGCTGCTCTGATGCCGCCG
TGTTCCGGCTGTCAGCGCAGGGGCGCCCGGTTCTTTTTGTCAAGACCGACCTGTCCGGTGCCCTGAATGA
ACTGCAAGACGAGGCAGCGCGGCTATCGTGGCTGGCCACGACGGGCGTTCCTTGCGCAGCTGTGCTCGAC
GTTGTCACTGAAGCGGGAAGGGACTGGCTGCTATTGGGCGAAGTGCCGGGGCAGGATCTCCTGTCATCTC
ACCTTGCTCCTGCCGAGAAAGTATCCATCATGGCTGATGCAATGCGGCGGCTGCATACGCTTGATCCGGC
TACCTGCCCATTCGACCACCAAGCGAAACATCGCATCGAGCGAGCACGTACTCGGATGGAAGCCGGTCTT
GTCGATCAGGATGATCTGGACGAAGAGCATCAGGGGCTCGCGCCAGCCGAACTGTTCGCCAGGCTCAAGG
CGAGCATGCCCGACGGCGAGGATCTCGTCGTGACCCATGGCGATGCCTGCTTGCCGAATATCATGGTGGA
AAATGGCCGCTTTTCTGGATTCATCGACTGTGGCCGGCTGGGTGTGGCGGACCGCTATCAGGACATAGCG
TTGGCTACCCGTGATATTGCTGAAGAGCTTGGCGGCGAATGGGCTGACCGCTTCCTCGTGCTTTACGGTA
TCGCCGCTCCCGATTCGCAGCGCATCGCCTTCTATCGCCTTCTTGACGAGTTCTTCTGAGCGGGACTCTG
GGGTTCGAAATGACCGACCAAGCGACGCCCAACCTGCCATCACGAGATTTCGATTCCACCGCCGCCTTCT
ATGAAAGGTTGGGCTTCGGAATCGTTTTCCGGGACGCCGGCTGGATGATCCTCCAGCGCGGGGATCTCAT
GCTGGAGTTCTTCGCCCACCCTAGGGGGAGGCTAACTGAAACACGGAAGGAGACAATACCGGAAGGAACC
CGCGCTATGACGGCAATAAAAAGACAGAATAAAACGCACGGTGTTGGGTCGTTTGTTCATAAACGCGGGG
TTCGGTCCCAGGGCTGGCACTCTGTCGATACCCCACCGAGACCCCATTGGGGCCAATACGCCCGCGTTTC
TTCCTTTTCCCCACCCCACCCCCCAAGTTCGGGTGAAGGCCCAGGGCTCGCAGCCAACGTCGGGGCGGCA
GGCCCTGCCATAGCCTCAGGTTACTCATATATACTTTAGATTGATTTAAAACTTCATTTTTAATTTAAAA
GGATCTAGGTGAAGATCCTTTTTGATAATCTCATGACCAAAATCCCTTAACGTGAGTTTTCGTTCCACTG
AGCGTCAGACCCCGTAGAAAAGATCAAAGGATCTTCTTGAGATCCTTTTTTTCTGCGCGTAATCTGCTGC
TTGCAAACAAAAAAACCACCGCTACCAGCGGTGGTTTGTTTGCCGGATCAAGAGCTACCAACTCTTTTTC
CGAAGGTAACTGGCTTCAGCAGAGCGCAGATACCAAATACTGTTCTTCTAGTGTAGCCGTAGTTAGGCCA
CCACTTCAAGAACTCTGTAGCACCGCCTACATACCTCGCTCTGCTAATCCTGTTACCAGTGGCTGCTGCC
AGTGGCGATAAGTCGTGTCTTACCGGGTTGGACTCAAGACGATAGTTACCGGATAAGGCGCAGCGGTCGG
GCTGAACGGGGGGTTCGTGCACACAGCCCAGCTTGGAGCGAACGACCTACACCGAACTGAGATACCTACA
GCGTGAGCTATGAGAAAGCGCCACGCTTCCCGAAGGGAGAAAGGCGGACAGGTATCCGGTAAGCGGCAGG
GTCGGAACAGGAGAGCGCACGAGGGAGCTTCCAGGGGGAAACGCCTGGTATCTTTATAGTCCTGTCGGGT
TTCGCCACCTCTGACTTGAGCGTCGATTTTTGTGATGCTCGTCAGGGGGGCGGAGCCTATGGAAAAACGC
CAGCAACGCGGCCTTTTTACGGTTCCTGGCCTTTTGCTGGCCTTTTGCTCACATGTTCTTTCCTGCGTTA
TCCCCTGATTCTGTGGATAACCGTATTACCGCCATGCAT
